>Addgene plasmid #23703 | pDONR223-MVK | depositor partial sequence | sequence record 11168 | Author sequence
ATGTTGTCAGAAGTCCTACTGGTGTCTGCTCCGGGGAAAGTCATCCTTCATGGAGAACATGCCGTGGTAC
ATGGCAAGGTAGCACTGGCTGTATCCTTGAACTTGAGAACATTCCTCCGGCTTCAACCCCACAGCAATGG
GAAAGTGGACCTCAGCTTACCCAACATTGGTATCAAGCGGGCCTGGGATGTGGCCAGGCTTCAGTCACTG
GACACAAGCTTTCTGGAGCAAGGTGATGTCACAACACCCACCTCAGAGCAAGTGGAGAAGCTAAAGGAGG
TTGCAGGCTTGCCTGACGACTGTGCTGTCACCGAGCGCCTGGCTGTGCTGGCCTTTCTTTACTTATACCT
GTCCATCTGCCGGAAGCAGAGGGCCCTGCCGAGCCTGGATATCGTAGTGTGGTCGGAGCTGCCCCCCGGG
GCGGGCTTGGGCTCCAGCGCCGCCTACTCGGTGTGTCTGGCAGCAGCCCTCCTGACTGTGTGCGAGGAGA
TCCCAAACCCGCTGAAGGACGGGGATTGCGTCAACAGGTGGACCAAGGAGGATTTGGAGCTAATTAACAA
GTGGGCCTTCCAAGGGGAGAGAATGATTCACGGGAACCCCTCCGGAGTGGACAATGCTGTCAGCACCTGG
GGAGGAGCCCTCCGATACCATCAAGGGAAGATTTCATCCTTAAAGAGGTCGCCAGCTCTCCAGATCCTGC
TGACCAACACCAAAGTCCCTCGCAATACCAGGGCCCTTGTGGCTGGCGTCAGAAACAGGCTGCTCAAGTT
CCCAGAGATCGTGGCCCCCCTCCTGACCTCAATAGATGCCATCTCCCTGGAGTGTGAGCGCGTGCTGGGA
GAGATGGGGGAAGCCCCAGCCCCGGAGCAGTACCTCGTGCTGGAAGAGCTCATTGACATGAACCAGCACC
ATCTGAATGCCCTCGGCGTGGGCCACGCCTCTCTGGACCAGCTCTGCCAGGTGACCAGGGCCCGCGGACT
TCACAGCAAGCTGACTGGCGCAGGCGGTGGTGGCTGTGGCATCACACTCCTCAAGCCAGGGCTGGAGCAG
CCAGAAGTGGAGGCCACGAAGCAGGCCCTGACCAGCTGTGGCTTTGACTGCTTGGAAACCAGCATCGGTG
CCCCCGGCGTCTCCATCCACTCAGCCACCTCCCTGGACAGCCGAGTCCAGCAAGCCCTGGATGGCCTCTG
A
