>Addgene plasmid #23703 | pDONR223-MVK | addgene partial sequence | sequence record 29505 | 23703 with M13pUc-fwd
CTCGGGCCCAATAATGATTTTATTTTGACTGATAGTGACCTGTTCGTTGCAACAAATTGATGAGCAATGC
TTTTTTATAATGCCAACTTTGTACAAAAAAGTGGGCATGTTGTCAGAAGTCCTACTGGTGTCTGCTCCGG
GGAAAGTCATCCTTCATGGAGAACATGCCGTGGTACATGGCAAGGTAGCACTGGCTGTATCCTTGAACTT
GAGAACATTCCTCCGGCTTCAACCCCACAGCAATGGGAAAGTGGACCTCAGCTTACCCAACATTGGTATC
AAGCGGGCCTGGGATGTGGCCAGGCTTCAGTCACTGGACACAAGCTTTCTGGAGCAAGGTGATGTCACAA
CACCCACCTCAGAGCAAGTGGAGAAGCTAAAGGAGGTTGCAGGCTTGCCTGACGACTGTGCTGTCACCGA
GCGCCTGGCTGTGCTGGCCTTTCTTTACTTATACCTGTCCATCTGCCGGAAGCAGAGGGCCCTGCCGAGC
CTGGATATCGTAGTGTGGTCGGAGCTGCCCCCCGGGGCGGGCTTGGGCTCCAGCGCCGCCTACTCGGTGT
GTCTGGCAGCAGCCCTCCTGACTGTGTGCGAGGAGATCCCAAACCCGCTGAAGGACGGGGATTGCGTCAA
CAGGTGGACCAAGGAGGATTTG
