[The description below was written by a language model from this plasmid's Addgene catalogue record.]
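Description:
pDONR223-MVK is a Gateway entry-type clone built in the Invitrogen pDONR223 donor backbone (about 5 kb without insert). It carries the human MVK open reading frame, which encodes mevalonate kinase, the enzyme associated with mevalonic aciduria. The insert is roughly 1.2 kb and was introduced by Gateway recombination. The plasmid is maintained in E. coli at high copy number and selected with spectinomycin. No feature table accompanies the record, so the origin of replication and the exact attachment sites flanking the ORF are not itemised. In a recombined pDONR clone the insert is normally bracketed by attL sites, which allow LR-mediated transfer into destination vectors. M13 forward and reverse primer sites on either side of the cassette are listed for sequence verification.

The ORF has been cloned without a stop codon. This design lets the coding sequence be recombined into a destination vector that supplies a C-terminal epitope tag of choice together with the stop codon. The donor backbone is not an expression vector, and the record states no mammalian promoter driving the insert. The depositors accordingly note that the plasmid is not meant to be transfected directly. It serves as a shuttle source of the MVK ORF, and a separate set of compatible lentiviral destination vectors is available for expression in mammalian cells. The clone belongs to a kit-format ORF collection associated with a study of resistance to RAF inhibition through MAP kinase pathway reactivation, which suggests use in gain-of-function expression experiments.
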