Addgene plasmid #23703: pDONR223-MVK
Depositing lab: William Hahn & David Root. Depositing organization: Dana-Farber Cancer Institute. Publication: COT drives resistance to RAF inhibition through MAP kinase pathway reactivation. Johannessen CM, Boehm JS, Kim SY, Thomas SR, Wardwell L, Johnson LA, Emery CM, Stransky N, Cogdill AP, Barretina J, Caponigro G, Hieronymus H, Murray RR, Salehi-Ashtiani K, Hill DE, Vidal M, Zhao JJ, Yang X, Alkan O, Kim S, Harris JL, Wilson CJ, Myer VE, Finan PM, Root DE, Roberts TM, Golub T, Flaherty KT, Dummer R, Weber BL, Sellers WR, Schlegel R, Wargo JA, Hahn WC, Garraway LA. Nature. 2010 Dec 16;468(7326):968-72. doi: 10.1038/nature09627 PubMed 21107320.
Backbone
  Vector backbone: pDONR223
  Backbone manufacturer: Invitrogen
  Backbone size w/o insert (bp): 5005
  Vector type: Gateway Donor vector
Growth in bacteria
  Bacterial resistance: Spectinomycin, 50 μg/mL
  Growth temperature: 37°C
  Growth strain: DH5alpha
  Copy number: High Copy
Gene/Insert
  Gene/Insert name: MVK (alt name: mevalonate kinase (mevalonic aciduria))
  Species: H. sapiens (human)
  Insert size (bp): 1191
  Entrez Gene: MVK (a.k.a. LRBP, MK, MVLK, POROK3)
  Cloning method: Gateway Cloning
  Sequencing primers: 5′ M13pUC-fwd; 3′ M13rev
Terms and licenses: Academic/Nonprofit Terms; Industry Terms: Not Available to Industry
Depositor comments: The ORF has no Stop codon. This design enables easy recombination into a destination vector to add an epitope tag of choice and Stop codon to the ORF. Do NOT use this plasmid directly for transfections. A set of 4 custom lentiviral vectors is available ( pLX301 (http://www.addgene.org/25895/) , pLX302 (http://www.addgene.org/25896/) , pLX303 (http://www.addgene.org/25897/) , pLX304 (http://www.addgene.org/25890/) ) to be used to express these ORFs in mammalian cells. These plasmids are not included in the kit and must be ordered separately.
How to cite: pDONR223-MVK was a gift from William Hahn & David Root (Addgene plasmid # 23703 ; http://n2t.net/addgene:23703 ; RRID:Addgene_23703)
